>Addgene plasmid #230307 | AiP13490 - pAAV-AiE1008h-minBG-SYFP2-P2A-3XFLAG-10aa-H2B-WPRE3-BGHpA (Alias: CN3490) | addgene full sequence | sequence record 470697 | Addgene NGS Result
TGCAGCTGGAATCAGGGTGTCTGACAAGAGGCAGCTGTCACTTCACATTTTGCAAAATATTTCCACAAAA
ATTGCCCCAAAATGCAAAAATCTTTCATTAGGAAGAGCTGATTCATGGAATTTATAATAGGAATCCTGTA
TGGCTGCATAATTCAGTAGAGGAAAATAGAAAAGAATAAACAAGTATTGGTCTCTCCAGGCCATTCCTTT
TGAAGCCAAGTCAGGGCACAGAGCACTATGGACACTGCATGACCAGCCTGGTTGAAGGCAATGTTGGAGA
TAAACTTTCCCACACAGAAACCCTTCTCAGCCCTGAGTCTCTGTAAAAATGCACAGCTCTTGCATGTACA
TAGAGACTTCTCTTCCCCAGGCAGAGGAGTCAACGTGAAAGCCAAAGCCAAAGCACACTAGCCCTTCAGA
GATCAAAAACCCTGTGACACTCTCAGAACGCGTGCGGCCGCAGGAACCCCTAGTGATGGAGTTGGCCACT
CCCTCTCTGCGCGCTCGCTCGCTCACTGAGGCCGGGCGACCAAAGGTCGCCCGACGCCCGGGCGGCCTCA
GTGAGCGAGCGAGCGCGCAGCTGCCTGCAGGACATGTGAGCAAAAGGCCAGCAAAAGGCCAGGAACCGTA
AAAAGGCCGCGTTGCTGGCGTTTTTCCATAGGCTCCGCCCCCCTGACGAGCATCACAAAAATCGACGCTC
AAGTCAGAGGTGGCGAAACCCGACAGGACTATAAAGATACCAGGCGTTTCCCCCTGGAAGCTCCCTCGTG
CGCTCTCCTGTTCCGACCCTGCCGCTTACCGGATACCTGTCCGCCTTTCTCCCTTCGGGAAGCGTGGCGC
TTTCTCATAGCTCACGCTGTAGGTATCTCAGTTCGGTGTAGGTCGTTCGCTCCAAGCTGGGCTGTGTGCA
CGAACCCCCCGTTCAGCCCGACCGCTGCGCCTTATCCGGTAACTATCGTCTTGAGTCCAACCCGGTAAGA
CACGACTTATCGCCACTGGCAGCAGCCACTGGTAACAGGATTAGCAGAGCGAGGTATGTAGGCGGTGCTA
CAGAGTTCTTGAAGTGGTGGCCTAACTACGGCTACACTAGAAGAACAGTATTTGGTATCTGCGCTCTGCT
GAAGCCAGTTACCTTCGGAAAAAGAGTTGGTAGCTCTTGATCCGGCAAACAAACCACCGCTGGTAGCGGT
GGTTTTTTTGTTTGCAAGCAGCAGATTACGCGCAGAAAAAAAGGATCTCAAGAAGATCCTTTGATCTTTT
CTACGGGGTCTGACGCTCAGTGGAACGAAAACTCACGTTAAGGGATTTTGGTCATGAGATTATCAAAAAG
GATCTTCACCTAGATCCTTTTAAATTAAAAATGAAGTTTTAAATCAATCTAAAGTATATATGAGTAAACT
TGGTCTGACAGTTACCAATGCTTAATCAGTGAGGCACCTATCTCAGCGATCTGTCTATTTCGTTCATCCA
TAGTTGCCTGACTCCCCGTCGTGTAGATAACTACGATACGGGAGGGCTTACCATCTGGCCCCAGTGCTGC
AATGATACCGCGAGACCCACGCTCACCGGCTCCAGATTTATCAGCAATAAACCAGCCAGCCGGAAGGGCC
GAGCGCAGAAGTGGTCCTGCAACTTTATCCGCCTCCATCCAGTCTATTAATTGTTGCCGGGAAGCTAGAG
TAAGTAGTTCGCCAGTTAATAGTTTGCGCAACGTTGTTGCCATTGCTACAGGCATCGTGGTGTCACGCTC
GTCGTTTGGTATGGCTTCATTCAGCTCCGGTTCCCAACGATCAAGGCGAGTTACATGATCCCCCATGTTG
TGCAAAAAAGCGGTTAGCTCCTTCGGTCCTCCGATCGTTGTCAGAAGTAAGTTGGCCGCAGTGTTATCAC
TCATGGTTATGGCAGCACTGCATAATTCTCTTACTGTCATGCCATCCGTAAGATGCTTTTCTGTGACTGG
TGAGTACTCAACCAAGTCATTCTGAGAATAGTGTATGCGGCGACCGAGTTGCTCTTGCCCGGCGTCAATA
CGGGATAATACCGCGCCACATAGCAGAACTTTAAAAGTGCTCATCATTGGAAAACGTTCTTCGGGGCGAA
AACTCTCAAGGATCTTACCGCTGTTGAGATCCAGTTCGATGTAACCCACTCGTGCACCCAACTGATCTTC
AGCATCTTTTACTTTCACCAGCGTTTCTGGGTGAGCAAAAACAGGAAGGCAAAATGCCGCAAAAAAGGGA
ATAAGGGCGACACGGAAATGTTGAATACTCATACTCTTCCTTTTTCAATATTATTGAAGCATTTATCAGG
GTTATTGTCTCATGAGCGGATACATATTTGAATGTATTTAGAAAAATAAACAAATAGGGGTTCCGCGCAC
ATTTCCCCGAAAAGTGCCACCTGACGTCTAAGAAACCATTATTATCATGACATTAACCTATAAAAATAGG
CGTATCACGAGGCCCTTTCGTCTCGCGCGTTTCGGTGATGACGGTGAAAACCTCTGACACATGCAGCTCC
CGGAGACGGTCACAGCTTGTCTGTAAGCGGATGCCGGGAGCAGACAAGCCCGTCAGGGCGCGTCAGCGGG
TGTTGGCGGGTGTCGGGGCTGGCTTAACTATGCGGCATCAGAGCAGATTGTACTGAGAGTGCACCATAAA
ATTGTAAACGTTAATATTTTGTTAAAATTCGCGTTAAATTTTTGTTAAATCAGCTCATTTTTTAACCAAT
AGACCGAAATCGGCAAAATCCCTTATAAATCAAAAGAATAGCCCGAGATAGAGT
[37 nt withheld, positions 2785-2821]
AAAGAACGTGGACTCCAACGTCAAAGG
[141 nt withheld, positions 2849-2989]
G
[46 nt withheld, positions 2991-3036]
A
[95 nt withheld, positions 3038-3132]
TATGCGGTGTGAAATACCGCACAGATGCGTAAGGAGAAAATACCGCATCAGGCGCCCCTGCAGGCAGCTG
CGCGCTCGCTCGCTCACTGAGGCCGCCCGGGCAAAGCCCGGGCGTCGGGCGACCTTTGGTCGCCCGGCCT
CAGTGAGCGAGCGAGCGCGCAGAGAGGGAGTGGCCAACTCCATCACTAGGGGTTCCTGCGGCCGCTCGGT
CCGCACGTGAGATCTCATGCCTGCTATTGTCTTCCCAATCCTCCCCCTTGCTGTCCTGCCCCACCCCACC
CCCCAGAATAGAATGACACCTACTCAGACAATGCGATGCAATTTCCTCATTTTATTAGGAAAGGACAGTG
GGAGTGGCACCTTCCAGGGTCAAGGAAGGCACGGGGGAGGGGCAAACAACAGATGGCTGGCAACTAGAAG
GCACAGTCGAAGATCTCTCGAGCCACGGAATTGTCAGTGCCCAACAGCCGAGCCCCTGTCCAGCAGCGGG
CAAGGCAGGCGGCGATGAGTTCCGCCGTGGCAAGAACTAACCAGGATTTATACAAGGAGGAGAAAATGAA
AGCCATACGGGAAGCAATAGCATGATACAAAGGCATTAAAGCAGCGTATCCACATAGCGTAAAAGGAGCA
ACATAGTTAAGAATACCAGTCAATCTTTCACAAATTTTGTAATCCAGAGGTTGATTATGATATCGAATTC
GCGGCCGCGGCGCGCCTCATTACTTAGCGCTGGTGTACTTGGTGATGGCCTTAGTACCCTCGGACACGGC
GTGCTTGGCCAACTCCCCAGGCAGCAGCAGGCGCACGGCCGTCTGGATCTCCCGGGAGGTGATGGTCGAG
CGCTTGTTGTAATGCGCCAGGCGGGAAGCCTCTCCTGCGATGCGCTCGAAAATGTCGTTCACAAACGAAT
TCATGATGCCCATGGCCTTGGACGAAATGCCGGTGTCAGGGTGGACCTGCTTCAGAACCTTGTACACATA
GATGGAATAGCTCTCCTTGCGGCTGCGCTTGCGCTTCTTGCCGCCTTTCTTCTGCGCCTTAGTCACCGCC
TTCTTGGAGCCCTTTTTCGGGGCGGGAGCAGACTTCGCTGGCTCTGGGCCTCCGGAGCCTCCAGATCTGA
GTCCGGACTTGTCATCGTCATCCTTGTAATCGATGTCATGATCTTTATAATCTCCGTCATGGTCTTTGTA
GTCTCCACTAGCACCAGGCCCTGGATTCTCCTCTACATCCCCTGCCTGTTTCAACAGTGAGAAGTTGGTA
GCACCAGAGCCCTTGTACAGCTCGTCCATGCCGAGAGTGATCCCGGCGGCGGTCACGAACTCCAGCAGGA
CCATGTGATCGCGCTTCTCGTTGGGGTCTTTGCTCAGCTTGGACTGGTAGCTCAGGTAGTGGTTGTCGGG
CAGCAGCACGGGGCCGTCGCCGATGGGGGTGTTCTGCTGGTAGTGGTCGGCGAGCTGCACGCCGCCGTCC
TCGATGTTGTGGCGGATCTTGAAGTTGGCCTTGATGCCGTTCTTCTGCTTGTCGGCGGTGATATAGACGT
TGTGGCTGTTGTAGTTGTACTCCAGCTTGTGCCCCAGGATGTTGCCGTCCTCCTTGAAGTCGATGCCCTT
CAGCTCGATGCGGTTCACCAGGGTGTCGCCCTCGAACTTCACCTCGGCGCGGGTCTTGTAGTTGCCGTCG
TCTTTGAAGAAGATGGTGCGCTCCTGGACGTAGCCTTCGGGCATGGCGGACTTGAAGAAGTCGTGCTGCT
TCATGTGGTCGGGGTAGCGGGCGAAGCACTGCACGCCGTAGCCCAGGGTGGTCACGAGGGTGGGCCAGGG
CACGGGCAGCTTGCCGGTGGTGCAGATCAGCTTCAGGGTCAGCTTGCCGTAGGTGGCATCGCCCTCGCCC
TCGCCGGACACGCTGAACTTGTGGCCGTTGACATCGCCGTCCAGCTCGACCAGGATGGGCACCACCCCGG
TGAACAGCTCCTCGCCCTTGGAGACCATGGTGGCGACCGGTAGCGCTAGCTTCGAAAGATCTGGATCCCA
GAAGCAAATGTAAGCAATAGATGGCTCTGCCCTGACTTTTATGCCCAGCCCGAGCTCTGGACAAAGTGCT
CAGTTGACATTCATTAAACTGATCATCGGTACCAAGAAATTACAAATAGATGCGTAAAAATCTGGAAACA
GTCTTTCTCAGCAACCATTCCAGAATTACAAACTTTCTCTAGCATGACCGTAGGATCTAAATGCAGTTCC
AGTGGAATTAAATGTATGGGTTGTTTTGTGTCTATAGCATGACTCCTTCCTGTCTGAGAACTTTCTGGAA
CCCAAATTGCTAG
Features (pLannotate 1.2.2; 16 found; start..end, strand, type, name):
    497..524     -  repeat_region  AAV2 ITR (fragment): inverted terminal repeat of adeno-associated virus serotype 2 inverted
    553..580     -  repeat_region  AAV2 ITR (fragment): inverted terminal repeat of adeno-associated virus serotype 2 inverted
    653..1241    -  rep_origin     ori: high-copy-number ColE1/pMB1/pBR322/pUC origin of replication
   1412..2272    -  CDS            AmpR: β-lactamase; bla; confers resistance to ampicillin, carbenicillin, and related antibiotics
   2273..2377    -  promoter       AmpR promoter: bla
   2472..2507    +  CDS            rop (fragment): Rop protein, which maintains plasmids at low copy number; rop
   2609..2658    +  misc_feature   bom (fragment): basis of mobility region from pBR322
   2659..3114    -  rep_origin     f1 ori (sequence partly withheld): f1 bacteriophage origin of replication; arrow indicates direction of (+) strand synthesis
   3133..3184    +  misc_feature   bom (fragment): basis of mobility region from pBR322
   3189..3329    -  repeat_region  AAV2 ITR: inverted terminal repeat of adeno-associated virus serotype 2 inverted
   3447..3558    -  polyA_signal   bGH poly(A) signal: bovine growth hormone polyadenylation signal
   3575..3655    -  misc_feature   WPRE (fragment): woodchuck hepatitis virus posttranscriptional regulatory element
   3661..3818    -  misc_feature   WPRE (fragment): woodchuck hepatitis virus posttranscriptional regulatory element
   3852..4229    -  CDS            H2B: human histone H2B; HIST1H2BJ
   4260..4325    -  CDS            3xFLAG: three tandem FLAG® epitope tags, followed by an enterokinase cleavage site
   4404..5120    -  CDS            SYFP2: SYFP2 is a basic (constitutively fluorescent) yellow fluorescent protein published in 2006, derived from Aequorea victoria. It is reported to be a very rapidly-maturing monomer with moderate acid sensitivity.
