[The description below was written by a language model from this plasmid's Addgene catalogue record and pLannotate feature annotations shown in this document.]
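Description:
AiP13490 (alias CN3490) is an AAV transfer plasmid built on a pAAV2 backbone, intended for packaging recombinant adeno-associated virus that reports enhancer activity in the brain. In bacteria it is maintained through a high-copy ColE1/pUC-type origin and selected with ampicillin via the β-lactamase gene and its native promoter. The backbone also carries an f1 phage origin and short remnants of pBR322 rop and bom sequences. AAV2 inverted terminal repeats flank the expression cassette and provide the signals for replication and encapsidation of the vector genome. The annotation detects one complete ITR and only short fragments of the other, which is common for these repeat-rich, hard-to-sequence elements.

The payload is driven by AiE1008h, an enhancer designed to direct transgene expression to specific brain cell populations, placed upstream of the minimal beta-globin promoter (minBG). The minimal promoter has little activity by itself, so expression depends on the enhancer. Neither the enhancer nor minBG was annotated in the feature table, and the record does not state which cell populations are targeted. The open reading frame encodes the monomeric yellow fluorescent protein SYFP2, followed by a P2A self-cleaving peptide and then a 3xFLAG tag joined by a ten-residue linker to human histone H2B. A single transcript therefore yields two products: free SYFP2 that fills the cell and a FLAG-tagged, chromatin-bound H2B that marks the nucleus and could support antibody-based detection or enrichment of labelled nuclei. The truncated WPRE3 element improves transcript expression while saving packaging space, and a bovine growth hormone polyadenylation signal terminates the message. The construct belongs to a collection of enhancer AAVs developed for genetic access to cortical cell types.
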