Addgene plasmid #230307: AiP13490 - pAAV-AiE1008h-minBG-SYFP2-P2A-3XFLAG-10aa-H2B-WPRE3-BGHpA (Alias: CN3490)
Purpose: AiE1008h is an enhancer sequence, designed to drive AAV-mediated transgene expression in specific populations of brain cells
Depositing lab: Allen Institute for Brain Science & Boaz Levi. Depositing organization: Allen Institute. Publication: A suite of enhancer AAVs and transgenic mouse lines for genetic access to cortical cell types. Ben-Simon Y, Hooper M, Narayan S, Daigle TL, Dwivedi D, Way SW, Oster A, Stafford DA, Mich JK, Taormina MJ, Martinez RA, Opitz-Araya X, Roth JR, Alexander JR, Allen S, Amster A, Arbuckle J, Ayala A, Baker PM, Bakken TE, Barcelli T, Barta S, Bendrick J, Bertagnolli D, Bielstein C, Bishwakarma P, Bowlus J, Boyer G, Brouner K, Casian B, Casper T, Chakka AB, Chakrabarty R, Chance RK, Chavan S, Clark M, Colbert K, Collman F, Daniel S, Departee M, DiValentin P, Donadio N, Dotson N, Egdorf T, Fliss T, Gabitto M, Garcia J, Gary A, Gasperini M, Gloe J, Goldy J, Gore BB, Graybuck L, Greisman N, Haeseleer F, Halterman C, Haradon Z, Hastings SD, Helback O, Ho W, Hockemeyer D, Huang C, Huff S, Hunker A, Johansen N, Jones D, Juneau Z, Kalmbach B, Kannan M, Khem S, Kussick E, Kutsal R, Larsen R, Lee C, Lee AY, Leibly M, Lenz GH, Li S, Liang E, Lusk N, Madigan Z, Malloy J, Malone J, McCue R, Melchor J, Mollenkopf T, Moosman S, Morin E, Newman D, Ng L, Ngo K, Omstead V, Otto S, Oyama A, Pena N, Pham T, Phillips E, Pom CA, Potekhina L, Ransford S, Ray PL, Rette D, Reynoldson C, Rimorin C, Rocha D, Ruiz A, Sanchez REA, Sawyer L, Sedeno-Cortes A, Sevigny JP, Shapovalova N, Shepard N, Shulga L, Sigler AR, Siverts L, Soliman S, Somasundaram S, Staats B, Stewart K, Szelenyi E, Tieu M, Trader C, Tran A, van Velthoven CTJ, Walker M, Wang Y, Weed N, Wirthlin M, Wood T, Wynalda B, Yao Z, Zhou T, Ariza J, Dee N, Reding M, Ronellenfitch K, Mufti S, Sunkin SM, Smith KA, Esposito L, Waters J, Thyagarajan B, Yao S, Lein ES, Zeng H, Levi BP, Ngai J, Ting JT, Tasic B. Cell. 2025 May 16:S0092-8674(25)00513-6. doi: 10.1016/j.cell.2025.05.002. PubMed 40403729.
Backbone
  Vector backbone: pAAV2
  Vector type: AAV
Growth in bacteria
  Bacterial resistance: Ampicillin, 100 μg/mL
  Growth temperature: 37°C
  Growth strain: NEB Stable
  Copy number: High Copy
Gene/Insert
  Gene/Insert name: SYFP2-P2A-3XFLAG-10aa-H2B
  Species: Synthetic
  Promoter: minBG
  Cloning method: Gibson Cloning
Terms and licenses: Academic/Nonprofit Terms; Industry Terms: Not Available to Industry
How to cite: AiP13490 - pAAV-AiE1008h-minBG-SYFP2-P2A-3XFLAG-10aa-H2B-WPRE3-BGHpA (Alias: CN3490) was a gift from Allen Institute for Brain Science & Boaz Levi (Addgene plasmid # 230307 ; http://n2t.net/addgene:230307 ; RRID:Addgene_230307)
